>Addgene plasmid #33160 | pDMG1c | depositor partial sequence | sequence record 39236 | cog-1 3'UTR - LTA sites: atacGaTa, atacGaTa
CTTTTAAGCGTTCTACCTCTCCCCCTCCCTTCAACCGAGTGTATTATTCCCCCAATTTGTTTGCAATTTT
TTCCTGAAGCCCTCTAAGAAAATCCAAAATCATGACCTACTTCCGTCTTTACACCTGATTACCTGAATAC
CAACACCCCACACAGATGCCATGATCTCTCGTCTTTTCTCGTACTTTTGTATAATTTTTTTTCTTAATTT
TTTTGCATGTTTTCCCATAGTTATAGCCATTTTTTTTTCTTTTTTTTTCCAAATCATCGTCACTTATACG
ATAACCAAACTCCCTTTTACCGTTAAACCATGCCCAAATACGATAAATTTCCCATTTAATTGTACGTTTT
TTTCTCTTCAAATTGGATTCTAATGACATAAATTTATTAGATTAA
