>Addgene plasmid #33160 | pDMG1c | addgene partial sequence | sequence record 41299 | Rluc-F 5'-ccaggattcttttccaatgc-3'
GAATTTGTCAAAGTAAAAGGTCTTCATTTTTCGCAAGAAGATGCACCTGCATGAAATGGGAAAATATATC
AAATCGTTCGTTGAGCGAGTTCTCAAAAATGAACAATAATTCTAGGAGCTCTATACCGGTCTCGATATCA
CTACTAGTGTTCTAGACTTTTAAGCGTTCTACCTCTCCCCCTCCCTTCAACCGAGTGTATTATTCCCCCA
ATTTGTTTGCAATTTTTTCCTGAAGCCCTCTAAGAAAATCCAAAATCATGACCTACTTCCGTCTTTACAC
CTGATTACCTGAATACCAACACCCCACACAGATGCCATGATCTCTCGTCTTTTCTCGTACTTTTGTATAA
TTTTTTTTCTTAATTTTTTTGCATGTTTTCCCATAGTTATAGCCATTTTTTTTTCTTTTTTTTTCCAAAT
CATCGTCACTTATACGATAACCAAACTCCCTTTTACCGTTAAACCATGCCCAAATACGATAAATTTCCCA
TTTAATTGTACGTTTTTTTCTCTTCAAATTGGATTCTAATGACATAAATTTATTAGATTAACGGCCGCTT
CGAGCAGACATGATAAGATACATTGATGAGTTTGGACAAACCACAACTAGAATGCAGTGAAAAAAATGCT
TTATTTGTGAAATTTGTGATGCTATTGCTTTATTTGTAACCATTATAAGCTGCAATAAACAAGTTAACAA
CAACAATTGCATTCATTTTATGTTTCAGGTTCAGGGGGAGGTGTGGGAGGTTTTTTAAAGCAAGTAAAAC
CTCTACAAATGTGGTAAAATCGATAAGGATCCAGGTGGCACTTTTCGGGGAAATGTGCGCGGAACCCCTA
TTTGTTTATTTTTCTAAATACATTCAAATATGTATCCGCTCATGAGACAA
