[The description below was written by a language model from this plasmid's Addgene catalogue record.]
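Description:
pDMG1c is a mammalian luciferase reporter plasmid built on the pIS1 backbone (about 4.1 kb without insert). It is propagated in E. coli as a high-copy plasmid under ampicillin selection. The record gives no feature table, so the promoter driving the reporter, the type of luciferase, the polyadenylation signal and the bacterial origin are not stated.

The insert is the 3′UTR of the C. elegans gene cog-1, cloned between XbaI and EagI sites, both of which remain intact. It sits downstream of the backbone-encoded luciferase, which the catalogue lists as an N-terminal "fusion". In practice the UTR fragment acts as the untranslated region of the luciferase transcript rather than as added coding sequence. The cog-1 3′UTR is the well-known target of the lsy-6 microRNA, and this version carries altered sequence at two sites, recorded as "LTA sites", each with two nucleotide substitutions (shown in capitals in the record). The record does not explain what "LTA" means. The changes evidently re-specify the two microRNA target sites, so that they would pair with a different or modified microRNA rather than the wild-type one.

The associated study examined how seed-pairing stability and target-site abundance affect the targeting proficiency of lsy-6 and other microRNAs. Consistent with that work, the plasmid is suited to transfection-based repression assays in cultured mammalian cells. There, luciferase output from this variant UTR can be compared with that from related reporters carrying wild-type or otherwise altered sites, in the presence of cognate or non-cognate microRNAs. Distribution is limited to academic and nonprofit users.
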