Addgene plasmid #33160: pDMG1c
Depositing lab: David Bartel. Depositing organization: Whitehead Institute for Biomedical Research. Publication: Weak seed-pairing stability and high target-site abundance decrease the proficiency of lsy-6 and other microRNAs. Garcia DM, Baek D, Shin C, Bell GW, Grimson A, Bartel DP. Nat Struct Mol Biol. 2011 Sep 11;18(10):1139-46. doi: 10.1038/nsmb.2115. PubMed 21909094.
Backbone
  Vector backbone: pIS1
  Backbone manufacturer: Addgene (#12179)
  Backbone size w/o insert (bp): 4085
  Vector type: Mammalian Expression, Luciferase
Growth in bacteria
  Bacterial resistance: Ampicillin, 100 μg/mL
  Growth temperature: 37°C
  Growth strain: DH5alpha
  Copy number: High Copy
Gene/Insert
  Gene/Insert name: cog-1 3'UTR
  Species: C. elegans (nematode)
  Mutation: LTA sites: atacGaTa, atacGaTa
  GenBank ID: NM_001027093
  Entrez Gene: cog-1 (a.k.a. R03C1.3)
  Tag / fusion protein: Luciferase (N terminal on backbone)
  Cloning method: Restriction Enzyme; 5′ cloning site XbaI (not destroyed); 3′ cloning site EagI (not destroyed)
  Sequencing primers: 5′ none; 3′ EBV Reverse
Terms and licenses: Academic/Nonprofit Terms; Industry Terms: Not Available to Industry
How to cite: pDMG1c was a gift from David Bartel (Addgene plasmid # 33160 ; http://n2t.net/addgene:33160 ; RRID:Addgene_33160)
